>Addgene plasmid #131957 | pDONR221_SLC14A1 | addgene full sequence | sequence record 260091 | Addgene NGS Result
CTTTCCTGCGTTATCCCCTGATTCTGTGGATAACCGTATTACCGCCTTTGAGTGAGCTGATACCGCTCGC
CGCAGCCGAACGACCGAGCGCAGCGAGTCAGTGAGCGAGGAAGCGGAAGAGCGCCCAATACGCAAACCGC
CTCTCCCCGCGCGTTGGCCGATTCATTAATGCAGCTGGCACGACAGGTTTCCCGACTGGAAAGCGGGCAG
TGAGCGCAACGCAATTAATACGCGTACCGCTAGCCAGGAAGAGTTTGTAGAAACGCAAAAAGGCCATCCG
TCAGGATGGCCTTCTGCTTAGTTTGATGCCTGGCAGTTTATGGCGGGCGTCCTGCCCGCCACCCTCCGGG
CCGTTGCTTCACAACGTTCAAATCCGCTCCCGGCGGATTTGTCCTACTCAGGAGAGCGTTCACCGACAAA
CAACAGATAAAACGAAAGGCCCAGTCTTCCGACTGAGCCTTTCGTTTTATTTGATGCCTGGCAGTTCCCT
ACTCTCGCGTTAACGCTAGCATGGATGTTTTCCCAGTCACGACGTTGTAAAACGACGGCCAGTCTTAAGC
TCGGGCCCCAAATAATGATTTTATTTTGACTGATAGTGACCTGTTCGTTGCAACACATTGATGAGCAATG
CTTTTTTATAATGCCAACTTTGTACAAAAAAGCAGGCTCCACCATGGAGGACTCCCCTACCATGGTGAGG
GTGGATTCTCCAACAATGGTGCGCGGAGAGAACCAGGTGTCCCCATGCCAGGGCCGGAGATGTTTTCCTA
AGGCCCTGGGCTATGTGACCGGCGACATGAAGGAGCTGGCCAATCAGCTGAAGGACAAGCCTGTGGTGCT
GCAGTTTATCGATTGGATCCTGAGGGGCATCTCTCAGGTGGTGTTCGTGAACAATCCCGTGAGCGGCATC
CTGATCCTGGTGGGCCTGCTGGTGCAGAACCCTTGGTGGGCACTGACAGGATGGCTGGGAACCGTGGTGA
GCACACTGATGGCCCTGCTGCTGAGCCAGGACAGATCCCTGATCGCCTCTGGCCTGTATGGCTACAACGC
GACGCTCGTAGGCGTGCTGATGGCCGTGTTTTCCGACAAGGGCGATTATTTCTGGTGGCTGCTGCTGCCA
GTGTGCGCCATGTCTATGACATGTCCCATCTTCAGCTCCGCCCTGAACTCCATGCTGTCTAAGTGGGATC
TGCCAGTGTTCACCCTGCCCTTTAACATGGCCCTGAGCATGTACCTGTCCGCCACAGGCCACTATAATCC
CTTCTTTCCTGCCAAGCTGGTCATCCCTATCACCACAGCCCCAAACATCAGCTGGTCCGACCTGTCTGCC
CTGGAGCTGCTGAAGAGCATCCCTGTGGGCGTGGGCCAGATCTACGGCTGCGATAATCCATGGACCGGCG
GCATCTTTCTGGGCGCCATCCTGCTGTCTAGCCCACTGATGTGCCTGCACGCCGCCATCGGATCCCTGCT
GGGAATCGCAGCAGGACTGTCTCTGAGCGCCCCCTTCGAGGATATCTACTTTGGCCTGTGGGGCTTCAAC
TCCTCTCTGGCCTGCATCGCCATGGGCGGCATGTTCATGGCCCTGACCTGGCAGACACACCTGCTGGCCC
TGGGCTGTGCCCTGTTTACCGCCTATCTGGGCGTGGGCATGGCCAATTTCATGGCAGAAGTGGGACTGCC
AGCATGCACCTGGCCTTTTTGTCTGGCCACACTGCTGTTCCTGATCATGACCACAAAGAACAGCAATATC
TACAAGATGCCACTGTCCAAGGTGACATACCCCGAGGAGAATCGGATCTTTTATCTGCAGGCCAAGAAGA
GAATGGTGGAGAGCCCCCTGGACCCAGCTTTCTTGTACAAAGTTGGCATTATAAGAAAGCATTGCTTATC
AATTTGTTGCAACGAACAGGTCACTATCAGTCAAAATAAAATCATTATTTGCCATCCAGCTGATATCCCC
TATAGTGAGTCGTATTACATGGTCATAGCTGTTTCCTGGCAGCTCTGGCCCGTGTCTCAAAATCTCTGAT
GTTACATTGCACAAGATAAAAATATATCATCATGAACAATAAAACTGTCTGCTTACATAAACAGTAATAC
AAGGGGTGTTATGAGCCATATTCAACGGGAAACGTCGAGGCCGCGATTAAATTCCAACATGGATGCTGAT
TTATATGGGTATAAATGGGCTCGCGATAATGTCGGGCAATCAGGTGCGACAATCTATCGCTTGTATGGGA
AGCCCGATGCGCCAGAGTTGTTTCTGAAACATGGCAAAGGTAGCGTTGCCAATGATGTTACAGATGAGAT
GGTCAGACTAAACTGGCTGACGGAATTTATGCCTCTTCCGACCATCAAGCATTTTATCCGTACTCCTGAT
GATGCATGGTTACTCACCACTGCGATCCCCGGAAAAACAGCATTCCAGGTATTAGAAGAATATCCTGATT
CAGGTGAAAATATTGTTGATGCGCTGGCAGTGTTCCTGCGCCGGTTGCATTCGATTCCTGTTTGTAATTG
TCCTTTTAACAGCGATCGCGTATTTCGTCTCGCTCAGGCGCAATCACGAATGAATAACGGTTTGGTTGAT
GCGAGTGATTTTGATGACGAGCGTAATGGCTGGCCTGTTGAACAAGTCTGGAAAGAAATGCATAAACTTT
TGCCATTCTCACCGGATTCAGTCGTCACTCATGGTGATTTCTCACTTGATAACCTTATTTTTGACGAGGG
GAAATTAATAGGTTGTATTGATGTTGGACGAGTCGGAATCGCAGACCGATACCAGGATCTTGCCATCCTA
TGGAACTGCCTCGGTGAGTTTTCTCCTTCATTACAGAAACGGCTTTTTCAAAAATATGGTATTGATAATC
CTGATATGAATAAATTGCAGTTTCATTTGATGCTCGATGAGTTTTTCTAATCAGAATTGGTTAATTGGTT
GTAACACTGGCAGAGCATTACGCTGACTTGACGGGACGGCGCAAGCTCATGACCAAAATCCCTTAACGTG
AGTTACGCGTCGTTCCACTGAGCGTCAGACCCCGTAGAAAAGATCAAAGGATCTTCTTGAGATCCTTTTT
TTCTGCGCGTAATCTGCTGCTTGCAAACAAAAAAACCACCGCTACCAGCGGTGGTTTGTTTGCCGGATCA
AGAGCTACCAACTCTTTTTCCGAAGGTAACTGGCTTCAGCAGAGCGCAGATACCAAATACTGTTCTTCTA
GTGTAGCCGTAGTTAGGCCACCACTTCAAGAACTCTGTAGCACCGCCTACATACCTCGCTCTGCTAATCC
TGTTACCAGTGGCTGCTGCCAGTGGCGATAAGTCGTGTCTTACCGGGTTGGACTCAAGACGATAGTTACC
GGATAAGGCGCAGCGGTCGGGCTGAACGGGGGGTTCGTGCACACAGCCCAGCTTGGAGCGAACGACCTAC
ACCGAACTGAGATACCTACAGCGTGAGCTATGAGAAAGCGCCACGCTTCCCGAAGGGAGAAAGGCGGACA
GGTATCCGGTAAGCGGCAGGGTCGGAACAGGAGAGCGCACGAGGGAGCTTCCAGGGGGAAACGCCTGGTA
TCTTTATAGTCCTGTCGGGTTTCGCCACCTCTGACTTGAGCGTCGATTTTTGTGATGCTCGTCAGGGGGG
CGGAGCCTATGGAAAAACGCCAGCAACGCGGCCTTTTTACGGTTCCTGGCCTTTTGCTGGCCTTTTGCTC
ACATGTT
Features (pLannotate 1.2.2; 10 found; start..end, strand, type, name):
    121..213     +  CDS            lacI (fragment): lac repressor; lacI; The lac repressor binds to the lac operator to inhibit transcription in E. coli. This inhibition can be relieved by adding lactose or isopropyl-β-D-thiogalactopyranoside (IPTG).
    268..295     -  terminator     rrnB T2 terminator: transcription terminator T2 from the E. coli rrnB gene
    427..470     +  terminator     rrnB T1 terminator: Escherichia coli rrnB; transcription terminator T1 from the E. coli rrnB gene
    517..553     -  CDS            lacZα (fragment): LacZα fragment of β-galactosidase; lacZ fragment
    569..668     +  protein_bind   attL1: mutant version of attL; recombination site for the Gateway® LR reaction LR Clonase™
    674..1840    +  CDS            SLC14A1: UT1_HUMAN - Also known as HUT11, JK, RACH1, UT1, UTE. Experimental evidence at protein level: Swiss-Prot protein existence level 1. Urea channel that facilitates transmembrane urea transport down a concentration gradient. A constriction of the transmembrane channel functions as selectivity filter through which urea is expected to pass in dehydrated form. The rate of urea conduction is increased by hypotonic stress. Plays an important role in the kidney medulla collecting ducts, where it allows rapid equilibration between the lumen of the collecting ducts and the interstitium, and thereby preve
   1842..1941    -  protein_bind   attL2: mutant version of attL; recombination site for the Gateway® LR reaction LR Clonase™
   1959..1977    -  promoter       T7 promoter: promoter for bacteriophage T7 RNA polymerase
   2111..2920    +  CDS            KanR: aminoglycoside phosphotransferase; aph(3')-Ia; confers resistance to kanamycin in bacteria or G418 (Geneticin®) in eukaryotes
   3067..3655    +  rep_origin     ori: high-copy-number ColE1/pMB1/pBR322/pUC origin of replication
