[The description below was written by a language model from this plasmid's Addgene catalogue record and pLannotate feature annotations shown in this document.]
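Description:
pDONR221_SLC14A1 is a Gateway entry clone built on the pDONR221 backbone, carrying a codon-optimized open reading frame for human SLC14A1 (also known as UT-B1, UT1, JK, HUT11). This gene encodes a urea channel that facilitates urea movement across membranes down its concentration gradient and has an important role in the kidney medulla collecting ducts. The sequenced plasmid is about 3.7 kb. It is maintained in E. coli at high copy through a ColE1/pUC-type origin and is selected with kanamycin through an aminoglycoside phosphotransferase (KanR) gene.

The 1,167 bp ORF sits between attL1 and attL2, the recombination sites produced when an insert is captured in a donor vector. These sites allow directional transfer of the coding sequence into any attR-containing destination vector in an LR Clonase reaction. Upstream of attL1, rrnB T1 and T2 transcription terminators shield the insert from read-through transcription originating in the backbone. The short lacI and lacZα fragments annotated nearby are backbone remnants with no functional role. A T7 promoter lies just beyond attL2, oriented back toward the insert on the opposite strand, and M13 forward and reverse priming sites flank the cassette for sequence verification.

Although the catalogue lists the vector type as mammalian expression, the feature table shows no eukaryotic promoter or polyadenylation signal, and no tags are annotated on the ORF, so expression depends on the destination vector chosen. The plasmid belongs to a consortium collection of solute carrier transporter clones. It is intended as a source for subcloning SLC14A1 into custom expression vectors for studies of transporter function and drug discovery.
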