Addgene plasmid #131957: pDONR221_SLC14A1
Purpose: Gateway entry clone with codon-optimized ORF sequence for subcloning into custom expression vectors
Depositing lab: RESOLUTE Consortium & Giulio Superti-Furga. Depositing organization: CeMM Research Center for Molecular Medicine. Publication: The RESOLUTE consortium: unlocking SLC transporters for drug discovery. Superti-Furga G, Lackner D, Wiedmer T, Ingles-Prieto A, Barbosa B, Girardi E, Goldmann U, Gurtl B, Klavins K, Klimek C, Lindinger S, Lineiro-Retes E, Muller AC, Onstein S, Redinger G, Reil D, Sedlyarov V, Wolf G, Crawford M, Everley R, ... Steppan CM. Nat Rev Drug Discov. 2020 Jul;19(7):429-430. doi: 10.1038/d41573-020-00056-6. PubMed 32265506.
Backbone
  Vector backbone: pDONR221
  Backbone manufacturer: Thermo Fisher Scientific
  Backbone size w/o insert (bp): 2550
  Vector type: Mammalian Expression
Growth in bacteria
  Bacterial resistance: Kanamycin, 50 μg/mL
  Growth temperature: 37°C
  Growth strain: Stbl3
  Copy number: High Copy
Gene/Insert
  Gene/Insert name: SLC14A1 (alt name: HsT1341, RACH1, RACH2, JK)
  Species: H. sapiens (human)
  Insert size (bp): 1167
  Entrez Gene: SLC14A1 (a.k.a. HUT11, HsT1341, JK, RACH1, RACH2, UT-B1, UT1, UTE)
  Cloning method: Gateway Cloning
  Sequencing primers: 5′ M13-fwd; 3′ M13-rev
Terms and licenses: Academic/Nonprofit Terms; Industry Terms
Depositor comments: For more information on the full Resolute plasmid collection, please see www.addgene.org/depositor-collections/re-solute/. Please provide your feedback on this plasmid to the RESOLUTE consortium by filling out their RESOLUTE repository feedback form: https://forms.office.com/Pages/ResponsePage.aspx?id=0e05yklzmkS7rjFGQL4N7z4feCLQvEJAmVcOCM_u885UN1JJRko0Ukg4TVQwNTZLOUxPQVJWT1NHUCQlQCN0PWcu
How to cite: pDONR221_SLC14A1 was a gift from RESOLUTE Consortium & Giulio Superti-Furga (Addgene plasmid # 131957 ; http://n2t.net/addgene:131957 ; RRID:Addgene_131957)
