>Addgene plasmid #131957 | pDONR221_SLC14A1 | depositor partial sequence | sequence record 253314 | Codon-optimized ORF of SLC14A1
ATGGAGGACTCCCCTACCATGGTGAGGGTGGATTCTCCAACAATGGTGCGCGGAGAGAACCAGGTGTCCC
CATGCCAGGGCCGGAGATGTTTTCCTAAGGCCCTGGGCTATGTGACCGGCGACATGAAGGAGCTGGCCAA
TCAGCTGAAGGACAAGCCTGTGGTGCTGCAGTTTATCGATTGGATCCTGAGGGGCATCTCTCAGGTGGTG
TTCGTGAACAATCCCGTGAGCGGCATCCTGATCCTGGTGGGCCTGCTGGTGCAGAACCCTTGGTGGGCAC
TGACAGGATGGCTGGGAACCGTGGTGAGCACACTGATGGCCCTGCTGCTGAGCCAGGACAGATCCCTGAT
CGCCTCTGGCCTGTATGGCTACAACGCGACGCTCGTAGGCGTGCTGATGGCCGTGTTTTCCGACAAGGGC
GATTATTTCTGGTGGCTGCTGCTGCCAGTGTGCGCCATGTCTATGACATGTCCCATCTTCAGCTCCGCCC
TGAACTCCATGCTGTCTAAGTGGGATCTGCCAGTGTTCACCCTGCCCTTTAACATGGCCCTGAGCATGTA
CCTGTCCGCCACAGGCCACTATAATCCCTTCTTTCCTGCCAAGCTGGTCATCCCTATCACCACAGCCCCA
AACATCAGCTGGTCCGACCTGTCTGCCCTGGAGCTGCTGAAGAGCATCCCTGTGGGCGTGGGCCAGATCT
ACGGCTGCGATAATCCATGGACCGGCGGCATCTTTCTGGGCGCCATCCTGCTGTCTAGCCCACTGATGTG
CCTGCACGCCGCCATCGGATCCCTGCTGGGAATCGCAGCAGGACTGTCTCTGAGCGCCCCCTTCGAGGAT
ATCTACTTTGGCCTGTGGGGCTTCAACTCCTCTCTGGCCTGCATCGCCATGGGCGGCATGTTCATGGCCC
TGACCTGGCAGACACACCTGCTGGCCCTGGGCTGTGCCCTGTTTACCGCCTATCTGGGCGTGGGCATGGC
CAATTTCATGGCAGAAGTGGGACTGCCAGCATGCACCTGGCCTTTTTGTCTGGCCACACTGCTGTTCCTG
ATCATGACCACAAAGAACAGCAATATCTACAAGATGCCACTGTCCAAGGTGACATACCCCGAGGAGAATC
GGATCTTTTATCTGCAGGCCAAGAAGAGAATGGTGGAGAGCCCCCTG
